Addgene plasmid #147389: pAc5.1B-EGFP-CeAIN2_254-400-DmGW182_635-1384-M2WA-CIM1mut-F961A_R
Purpose: Insect Expression of CeAIN2_254-400-DmGW182_635-1384-M2WA-CIM1mut-F961A
Depositing lab: Elisa Izaurralde. Depositing organization: Max Planck Institute for Developmental Biology. Publication: The interactions of GW182 proteins with PABP and deadenylases are required for both translational repression and degradation of miRNA targets. Huntzinger E, Kuzuoglu-Ozturk D, Braun JE, Eulalio A, Wohlbold L, Izaurralde E. Nucleic Acids Res. 2013 Jan;41(2):978-94. doi: 10.1093/nar/gks1078. Epub 2012 Nov 21. PubMed 23172285.
Backbone
  Vector backbone: Unknown
  Vector type: Insect Expression
Growth in bacteria
  Bacterial resistance: Ampicillin, 100 μg/mL
  Growth temperature: 37°C
  Growth strain: DH5alpha
  Copy number: Low Copy
Gene/Insert
  Gene/Insert name: CeAIN2_254-400-DmGW182_635-1384-M2WA-CIM1mut-F961A (alt name: CeAIN2)
  Species: D. melanogaster (fly), C. elegans (nematode)
  Mutation: Deletion of 2 AA (SD) at position 378-379 compared to the sequence given by NCBI: AF000196.1
  Entrez Gene: gw (a.k.a. Dmel_CG31992, CG11484, CG31992, CG9905, Dmel\CG31992, GQ182, GW, GW182, Gw, Gw182, anon-EST:Posey205, dGW182, gw182)
  Cloning method: Unknown
Terms and licenses: Academic/Nonprofit Terms; Industry Terms: Not Available to Industry
Depositor comments: Plasmids from this collection were made available to the research community and donated after the lab closed. Please note that the sequence provided by the depositing laboratory may be theoretical/predicted or based on Sanger sequencing results. There may be discrepancies between sequencing results obtained by Addgene and the depositor sequence. If an Addgene verified sequence is not available, please contact before placing your order to request that our lab fully sequence the plasmid.
How to cite: pAc5.1B-EGFP-CeAIN2_254-400-DmGW182_635-1384-M2WA-CIM1mut-F961A_R was a gift from Elisa Izaurralde (Addgene plasmid # 147389 ; http://n2t.net/addgene:147389 ; RRID:Addgene_147389)
