[The description below was written by a language model from this plasmid's Addgene catalogue record and pLannotate feature annotations shown in this document.]
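Description:
pAc5.1B-EGFP-CeAIN2_254-400-DmGW182_635-1384-M2WA-CIM1mut-F961A_R is an 8,748 nt insect expression plasmid. The catalogue lists the backbone as unknown, but the name and annotated features point to a pAc5.1-type vector. It is propagated in E. coli through a ColE1/pUC-type origin and selected with ampicillin via the AmpR (β-lactamase) gene and its own promoter. The repository lists it as low copy even though the origin is annotated as a high-copy type. A partial tetracycline-resistance fragment and a short SV40 large T antigen fragment are also annotated; these appear to be non-functional backbone remnants.

Expression is driven by the constitutive Drosophila melanogaster actin 5C (Ac5) promoter, which is commonly used in cultured fly cells. Downstream lies an EGFP coding sequence followed by a chimeric insert. According to the name, this insert consists of residues 254–400 of the C. elegans GW182-family protein AIN-2 joined to residues 635–1384 of Drosophila GW182 (gw). The feature table annotates only the gw fragment. The unannotated stretch between EGFP and gw presumably holds the AIN-2 segment, which the record notes lacks two residues (SD, positions 378–379) relative to the reference sequence. The GW182 portion carries alterations designated M2WA, CIM1mut and F961A, which the record does not define further. A V5 epitope tag is annotated after the insert, though whether it is translated in frame is not stated, and an SV40 polyadenylation signal follows.

The stated purpose is insect-cell expression of this EGFP-tagged chimera. The associated study examined how GW182 interactions with PABP and deadenylases contribute to translational repression and degradation of miRNA targets, so the mutant fusion probably serves to test those interactions. The depositor sequence may be theoretical rather than fully verified.
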