Features (pLannotate 1.2.2; 10 found; start..end, strand, type, name):
     56..2568    +  promoter       Ac5 promoter: Drosophila melanogaster actin 5C promoter
   2588..3304    +  CDS            EGFP: EGFP is a basic (constitutively fluorescent) green fluorescent protein published in 1996, derived from Aequorea victoria. It is reported to be a rapidly-maturing weak dimer with moderate acid sensitivity.
   3728..6007    +  CDS            gw (fragment): GAWKY_DROME - Also known as GW182 From Drosophila melanogaster (Fruit fly).
   6033..6074    +  CDS            V5 tag: epitope tag from simian virus 5
   6174..6308    -  polyA_signal   SV40 poly(A) signal: SV40 polyadenylation signal
   6331..6415    -  CDS            large T antigen (fragment): large T antigen from SV40 (simian virus 40)
   6416..6886    +  CDS            TcR (fragment): tetracycline efflux protein; tet; confers resistance to tetracycline
   6930..7518    -  rep_origin     ori: high-copy-number ColE1/pMB1/pBR322/pUC origin of replication
   7689..8549    -  CDS            AmpR: β-lactamase; bla; confers resistance to ampicillin, carbenicillin, and related antibiotics
   8550..8654    -  promoter       AmpR promoter: bla
>Addgene plasmid #147389 | pAc5.1B-EGFP-CeAIN2_254-400-DmGW182_635-1384-M2WA-CIM1mut-F961A_R | depositor full sequence | sequence record 289836 | Full Sequence
CTTCAAGGAATTAATTCTATATTCTAAAAACACAAATGATACTTCTAAAAAAAATCATGAATGGCATCAA
CTCTGAATCAAATCTTTGCAGATGCACCTACTTCTCATTTCCACTGTCACATCATTTTTCCAGATCTCGC
TGCCTGTTATGTGGCCCACAAACCAAGACACGTTTTATGGCCATTAAAGCTGGCTGATCGTCGCCAAACA
CCAAATACATATCAATATGTACATTCGAGAAAGAAGCGATCAAAGAAGCGTCTTCGGGCGAGTAGGAGAA
TGCGGAGGAGAAGGAGAACGAGCTGATCTAGTATCTCTCCACAATCCAATGCCAACTGACCAACTGGCCA
TATTCGGAGCAATTTGAAGCCAATTTCCATCGCCTGGCGATCGCTCCATTCTTGGCTATATGTTTTTCAC
CGTTCCCGGGGCCATTTTCAAAGACTCGTCGGTAAGATAAGATTGTGTCACTCGCTGTCTCTCTTCATTT
GTCGAAGAATGCTGAGGAATTTCGCGATGACGTCGGCGAGTATTTTGAAGAATGAGAATAATTTGTATTT
ATACGAAAATCAGTTAGTGGAATTTTCTACAAAAACATGTTATCTATAGATAATTTTGTTGCAAAATATG
TTGACTATGACAAAGATTGTATGTATATACCTTTAATGTATTCTCATTTTCTTATGTATTTATAATGGCA
ATGATGATACTGATGATATTTTAAGATGATGCCAGACCACAGGCTGATTTCTGCGTCTTTTGCCGAACGC
AGTGCATGTGCGGTTGTTGTTTTTTGGAATAGTTTCAATTTTCGGACTGTCCGCTTTGATTTCAGTTTCT
TGGCTTATTCAAAAAGCAAAGTAAAGCCAAAAAAGCGAGATGGCAATACCAAATGCGGCAAAACGGTAGT
GGAAGGAAAGGGGTGCGGGGCAGCGGAAGGAAGGGTGGGGCGGGGCGTGGCGGGGTCTGTGGCTGGGCGC
GACGTCACCGACGTTGGAGCCACTCCTTTGACCATGTGTGCGTGTGTGTATTATTCGTGTCTCGCCACTC
GCCGGTTGTTTTTTTCTTTTTATCTCGCTCTCTCTAGCGCCATCTCGTACGCATGCTCAACGCACCGCAT
GTTGCCGTGTCCTTTATGCGTCATTTTGGCTCGAAATAGGCAATTATTTAAACAAAGATTAGTCAACGAA
AACGCTAAAATAAATAAGTCTACAATATGGTTACTTATTGCCATGTGTGTGCAGCCAACGATAGCAACAA
AAGCAACAACACAGTGGCTTTCCCTCTTTCACTTTTTGTTTGCAAGCGCGTGCGAGCAAGACGGCACGAC
CGGCAAACGCAATTACGCTGACAAAGAGCAGACGAAGTTTTGGCCGAAAAACATCAAGGCGCCTGATACG
AATGCATTTGCAATAACAATTGCGATATTTAATATTGTTTATGAAGCTGTTTGACTTCAAAACACACAAA
AAAAAAAATAAAACAAATTATTTGAAAGAGAATTAGGAATCGGACAGCTTATCGTTACGGGCTAACAGCA
CACCGAGACGAAATAGCTTACCTGACGTCACAGCCTCTGGAAGAACTGCCGCCAAGCAGAGAGAGAGAGA
AAAAGAGGGAGAGCAGCTTAGACCGCATGTGCTTGTGTGTGAGGCGTCTCTCTCTTCGTCTCCTGTTTGC
GCAAACGCATAGACTGCACTGAGAAAATCGATTACCTATTTTTTATGAATGAATATTTGCACTATTACTA
TTCAAAACTATTAAGATAGCAATCACATTCAATAGCCAAATACTATACCACCTGAGCGATGCAACGAAAT
GATCAATTTGAGCAAAAATGCTGCATATTTAGGACGGCATCATTATAGAAATGCTTCTTGCTGTGTACTT
TTCTCTCGTCTGGCAGCTGTTTCGCCGTTATTGTTAAAACCGGCTTAAGTTAGGTGTGTTTTCTACGACT
AGTGATGCCCCTACTAGAAGATGTGTGTTGCACAAATGTCCCTGAATAACCAATTTGAAGTGCAGATAGC
AGTAAACGTAAGCTAATATGAATATTATTTAACTGTAATGTTTTAATATCGCTGGACATTACTAATAAAC
CCACTATAAACACATGTACATATGTATGTTTTGGCATACAATGAGTAGTTGGGGAAAAAATGTGTAAAAG
CACCGTGACCATCACAGCATAAAGATAACCAGCTGAAGTATCGAATATGAGTAACCCCCAAATTGAATCA
CATGCCGCAACTGATAGGACCCATGGAAGTACACTCTTCATGGCGATATACAAGACACACACAAGCACGA
ACACCCAGTTGCGGAGGAAATTCTCCGTAAATGAAAACCCAATCGGCGAACAATTCATACCCATATATGG
TAAAAGTTTTGAACGCGACTTGAGAGCGGAGAGCATTGCGGCTGATAAGGTTTTAGCGCTAAGCGGGCTT
TATAAAACGGGCTGCGGGACCAGTTTTCATATCACTACCGTTTGAGTTCTTGTGCTGTGTGGATACTCCT
CCCGACACAAAGCCGCTCCATCAGCCAGCAGTCGTCTAATCCAGAGACCCCGGATCGGGGTACCAACATG
GTGAGCAAGGGCGAGGAGCTGTTCACCGGGGTGGTGCCCATCCTGGTCGAGCTGGACGGCGACGTAAACG
GCCACAAGTTCAGCGTGTCCGGCGAGGGCGAGGGCGATGCCACCTACGGCAAGCTGACCCTGAAGTTCAT
CTGCACCACCGGCAAGCTGCCCGTGCCCTGGCCCACCCTCGTGACCACCCTGACCTACGGCGTGCAGTGC
TTCAGCCGCTACCCCGACCACATGAAGCAGCACGACTTCTTCAAGTCCGCCATGCCCGAAGGCTACGTCC
AGGAGCGCACCATCTTCTTCAAGGACGACGGCAACTACAAGACCCGCGCCGAGGTGAAGTTCGAGGGCGA
CACCCTGGTGAACCGCATCGAGCTGAAGGGCATCGACTTCAAGGAGGACGGCAACATCCTGGGGCACAAG
CTGGAGTACAACTACAACAGCCACAACGTCTATATCATGGCCGACAAGCAGAAGAACGGCATCAAGGTGA
ACTTCAAGATCCGCCACAACATCGAGGACGGCAGCGTGCAGCTCGCCGACCACTACCAGCAGAACACCCC
CATCGGCGACGGCCCCGTGCTGCTGCCCGACAACCACTACCTGAGCACCCAGTCCGCCCTGAGCAAAGAC
CCCAACGAGAAGCGCGATCACATGGTCCTGCTGGAGTTCGTGACCGCCGCCGGGATCACTCTCGGCATGG
ACGAGCTGTACAAGCCAAGCTTAATGGATGATTATTCAATGTGGACTGATGAGAATGATGAAGACGCGAA
AAAGAAAAAATCGTTGAGAGATAAGGGATTGAGTGGATGGGGTGATGCTGATGTATCAAACAGTAAACCA
ATTCGCCGTTGGATTGTGCCAGAAGGCCAAGAAGAAGACTTTGAAACGGCAATGGAACGATGTCCAAGTC
ATTTGAAAAAGAAAGCATTGAATGAAGAAGCTCTTCGTCGACGTTTAACATCTGAAAATCCACAAATAGT
GGCACAAGCTCAACAACAAGCCGAAGAAGAGGCGAATGCTATGATGAGGATTGGACGAAGACCCATTGTT
CCCAGTGGATGGGGTGATATTCCATCTGAAATTAGTACTGACAAGTCAGAATTCGATCAAAGCTCGTCAC
GTGGTTGGGATGAAGGAAGTATAAGCGGTGGTGGAAGTTGCGGCCGCCATAATAACCTTATGAATAACAT
GGGAGGTACCGCTGTTACTGGAGGTAACAACAATACAAACATGACAGCTTTACAGGTGCAAAAGTATTTA
AATCAAGGGCAACATGGTGTCGCTGTTGGACCGCAAGCCGTTGGTAATTCTTCAGCAGTATCTGTCGGAT
TTGGTCAGAACACGTCTAACGCAGCAGTGGCAGGAGCAGCCTCTGCAAATATAGCAGCAAATACAAACAA
CCAACCGTCTGGTCAGCAAATTCGCATGCTAGGCCAGCAAATTCAGTTGGCCATTCATAGTGGTTTCATA
TCTAGTCAGATATTGACTCAACCGCTAACTCAAACAACCCTTAACCTTTTAAACCAACTTCTTAGCAATA
TTAAGCATCTCCAGGCTGCACAGCAATCCCTTACCCGCGGGGGAAATGTCAATCCAATGGCAGTGAATGT
GGCTATATCTAAATACAAGCAGCAAATCCAGAATTTACAGAACCAGATAAGTGCACAACAGGCTGTGTAT
GTAAAACAGCAAAATATGCAACCAACTTCACAACAACAACAGCCCCAACAACAGCAACTTCCTTCTGTTC
ATCTAAGTAACTCAGGCAACGACTATTTAAGAGGTCACGATGCAATAAATAATTTGCAAAGCAACTTTTC
TGAGCTCAATATTAATAAGCCAAGTGGATATCAAGGAGCGTCCAATCAAGCAGCAGCAGCAAATGCAGCA
AAGCTTCCAGTATTAGATAAGGAGATCAACTCTGACAGTACGGAATTTTCTCGTGCCCCAGGTGCAACGA
AACAAAATTTGACGGCCAACACAAGCAACATAAACTCTTTGGGTCTTCAAAACGATAGTACATGGTCAAC
TGGACGCAGTATTGGTGACGGTTGGCCTGATCCCTCATCTGATAACGAGAATAAAGACTGGTCTGTTGCT
CAGCCAACTTCAGCAGCAACTGCTTACACTGATCTGGTCCAAGAGGCTGAGCCAGGCAAGCCATGGAAGG
GTTCACAGATCAAAAGCATAGAAGATGATCCCAGCATTACACCAGGAAGCGTTGCTAGATCTCCATTGTC
TATTAATTCGACGCCAAAAGATGCTGACATATTTGCCAATACCGGTAAAAATTCACCGACTGATTTACCG
CCACTAAGTTTATCGTCGTCTACAGCAAGTTTTAATCCAAACCAAAATTATCCGAGTCACAGTGCATCTG
ACAATAGTCAACAATGTACCGCCACTTCGGAGCTTGCAACAAGCCCGCTAAATAAATCATCGTCTCGAGG
TCCCCCGCCAGGATTGACTGCCAATTCAAATAAATCTGCAAATAGTAATGCGTCAACGCCAACAACTATT
ACCGGAGGTGCGAATGGAGCATTACAGCCTCGAAGTGGCGGTGTTCAAACCACAAACACTAATGCGACAG
GTGGTAACACCACTGCGGGCTCCAGTTGGTTGCTTTTGAAAAATCTAACAGCACAGATTGATGGTCCTAC
TTTGCGTACACTGTGTATGCAGCATGGGCCCCTTGTCAGCTTTCACCCGTATTTGAACCAAGGAATTGCC
TTATGTAAATATACTACTCGTGAGGAGGCGAACAAGGCGCAAATGGCGTTAAACAACTGTGTCCTCGCCA
ACACCACAATATTTGCTGAATCTCCCAGCGAGAACGAGGTGCAAAGCATTATGCAGCACTTACCACAAAC
TCCTTCCTCTACAAGCTCTAGTGGAACTAGTGGTGGCAACGTCGGAGGCGTCGGCACTTCAGCCAATAAT
GCAAACAGTGGTTCTGCAGCTTGTCTGTCCGGAAACAATAGCGGCAACGGAAACGGCAGCGCGAGCGGCG
CCGGCAGCGGCAACAATGGCAACAGTAGCTGCAACAACAGTGCCGCCGGGGGGGGCAGCAGCAGCAACAA
CACGATTACCACTGTAGCAAATTCGAATCTTGTTGGTTCTAGTGGCTCTGTCTCAAATTCCTCTGGCGTT
ACTGCTAACTCTAGTACTGTTTCTGTAGTTAGTTGTACAGCGAGTGGGAATTCCATAAATGGGGCAGGTA
CTGCAAACAGTTCTGGTTCAAAGAGTAGTGCAAACAATTTAGCTAGCGGCCAGTCTAGCGCTTCTAACTT
AACTAATAGCACCAATTCAACATGGCGACAAACTAGCCAAAACCAAGCTCTTCAAAGTCAAAGCAGGCCA
TCAGGCAGAGAAGCTGACTTTGATTATATATCTCTCGTTTATTCCATTGTTGATGATTAATCTAGAGGGC
CCGCGGTTCGAAGGTAAGCCTATCCCTAACCCTCTCCTCGGTCTCGATTCTACGCGTACCGGTCATCATC
ACCATCACCATTGAGTTTAAACCCGCTGATCAGCCTCGACTGTGCCTTCTAAGGCCTGAGCTCGCTGATC
AGCCTCGATCGAGGATCCAGACATGATAAGATACATTGATGAGTTTGGACAAACCACAACTAGAATGCAG
TGAAAAAAATGCTTTATTTGTGAAATTTGTGATGCTATTGCTTTATTTGTAACCATTATAAGCTGCAATA
AACAAGTTAACAACAACAATTGCATTCATTTTATGTTTCAGGTTCAGGGGGAGGTGTGGGAGGTTTTTTA
AAGCAAGTAAAACCTCTACAAATGTGGTATGGCTGATTATGATCAGTCGACCGATGCCCTTGAGAGCCTT
CAACCCAGTCAGCTCCTTCCGGTGGGCGCGGGGCATGACTATCGTCGCCGCACTTATGACTGTCTTCTTT
ATCATGCAACTCGTAGGACAGGTGCCGGCAGCGCTCTGGGTCATTTTCGGCGAGGACCGCTTTCGCTGGA
GCGCGACGATGATCGGCCTGTCGCTTGCGGTATTCGGAATCTTGCACGCCCTCGCTCAAGCCTTCGTCAC
TGGTCCCGCCACCAAACGTTTCGGCGAGAAGCAGGCCATTATCGCCGGCATGGCGGCCGACGCGCTGGGC
TACGTCTTGCTGGCGTTCGCGACGCGAGGCTGGATGGCCTTCCCCATTATGATTCTTCTCGCTTCCGGCG
GCATCGGGATGCCCGCGTTGCAGGCCATGCTGTCCAGGCAGGTAGATGACGACCATCAGGGACAGCTTCA
AGGATCGCTCGCGGCTCTTACCAGCCAGCAAAAGGCCAGGAACCGTAAAAAGGCCGCGTTGCTGGCGTTT
TTCCATAGGCTCCGCCCCCCTGACGAGCATCACAAAAATCGACGCTCAAGTCAGAGGTGGCGAAACCCGA
CAGGACTATAAAGATACCAGGCGTTTCCCCCTGGAAGCTCCCTCGTGCGCTCTCCTGTTCCGACCCTGCC
GCTTACCGGATACCTGTCCGCCTTTCTCCCTTCGGGAAGCGTGGCGCTTTCTCAATGCTCACGCTGTAGG
TATCTCAGTTCGGTGTAGGTCGTTCGCTCCAAGCTGGGCTGTGTGCACGAACCCCCCGTTCAGCCCGACC
GCTGCGCCTTATCCGGTAACTATCGTCTTGAGTCCAACCCGGTAAGACACGACTTATCGCCACTGGCAGC
AGCCACTGGTAACAGGATTAGCAGAGCGAGGTATGTAGGCGGTGCTACAGAGTTCTTGAAGTGGTGGCCT
AACTACGGCTACACTAGAAGGACAGTATTTGGTATCTGCGCTCTGCTGAAGCCAGTTACCTTCGGAAAAA
GAGTTGGTAGCTCTTGATCCGGCAAACAAACCACCGCTGGTAGCGGTGGTTTTTTTGTTTGCAAGCAGCA
GATTACGCGCAGAAAAAAAGGATCTCAAGAAGATCCTTTGATCTTTTCTACGGGGTCTGACGCTCAGTGG
AACGAAAACTCACGTTAAGGGATTTTGGTCATGAGATTATCAAAAAGGATCTTCACCTAGATCCTTTTAA
ATTAAAAATGAAGTTTTAAATCAATCTAAAGTATATATGAGTAAACTTGGTCTGACAGTTACCAATGCTT
AATCAGTGAGGCACCTATCTCAGCGATCTGTCTATTTCGTTCATCCATAGTTGCCTGACTCCCCGTCGTG
TAGATAACTACGATACGGGAGGGCTTACCATCTGGCCCCAGTGCTGCAATGATACCGCGAGACCCACGCT
CACCGGCTCCAGATTTATCAGCAATAAACCAGCCAGCCGGAAGGGCCGAGCGCAGAAGTGGTCCTGCAAC
TTTATCCGCCTCCATCCAGTCTATTAATTGTTGCCGGGAAGCTAGAGTAAGTAGTTCGCCAGTTAATAGT
TTGCGCAACGTTGTTGCCATTGCTGCAGGCATCGTGGTGTCACGCTCGTCGTTTGGTATGGCTTCATTCA
GCTCCGGTTCCCAACGATCAAGGCGAGTTACATGATCCCCCATGTTGTGCAAAAAAGCGGTTAGCTCCTT
CGGTCCTCCGATCGTTGTCAGAAGTAAGTTGGCCGCAGTGTTATCACTCATGGTTATGGCAGCACTGCAT
AATTCTCTTACTGTCATGCCATCCGTAAGATGCTTTTCTGTGACTGGTGAGTACTCAACCAAGTCATTCT
GAGAATAGTGTATGCGGCGACCGAGTTGCTCTTGCCCGGCGTCAACACGGGATAATACCGCGCCACATAG
CAGAACTTTAAAAGTGCTCATCATTGGAAAACGTTCTTCGGGGCGAAAACTCTCAAGGATCTTACCGCTG
TTGAGATCCAGTTCGATGTAACCCACTCGTGCACCCAACTGATCTTCAGCATCTTTTACTTTCACCAGCG
TTTCTGGGTGAGCAAAAACAGGAAGGCAAAATGCCGCAAAAAAGGGAATAAGGGCGACACGGAAATGTTG
AATACTCATACTCTTCCTTTTTCAATATTATTGAAGCATTTATCAGGGTTATTGTCTCATGAGCGGATAC
ATATTTGAATGTATTTAGAAAAATAAACAAATAGGGGTTCCGCGCACATTTCCCCGAAAAGTGCCACCTG
ACGTCTAAGAAACCATTATTATCATGACATTAACCTATAAAAATAGGCGTATCACGAGGCCCTTTCGT
